>Addgene plasmid #204470 | pMZ103-rbs1-m8 | addgene full sequence | sequence record 403702 | Addgene NGS Result
ATGCACGAACCCCCCGTTCAGTCCGACCGCTGCGCCTTATCCGGTAACTATCGTCTTGAGTCCAACCCGG
AAAGACATGCAAAAGCACCACTGGCAGCAGCCACTGGTAATTGATTTAGAGGAGTTAGTCTTGAAGTCAT
GCGCCGGTTAAGGCTAAACTGAAAGGACAAGTTTTGGTGACTGCGCTCCTCCAAGCCAGTTACCTCGGTT
CAAAGAGTTGGTAGCTCAGAGAACCTTCGAAAAACCGCCCTGCAAGGCGGTTTTTTCGTTTTCAGAGCAA
GAGATTACGCGCAGACCAAAACGATCTCAAGAAGATCATCTTATTAAGGGGTCTGACGCTCAGTGGAACG
AAAAATCAATCTAAAGTATATATGAGTAAACTTGGTCTGACAGTTACCTTAGAAAAACTCATCGAGCATC
AAATGAAACTGCAATTTATTCATATCAGGATTATCAATACCATATTTTTGAAAAAGCCGTTTCTGTAATG
AAGGAGAAAACTCACCGAGGCAGTTCCATAGGATGGCAAGATCCTGGTATCGGTCTGCGATTCCGACTCG
TCCAACATCAATACAACCTATTAATTTCCCCTCGTCAAAAATAAGGTTATCAAGTGAGAAATCACCATGA
GTGACGACTGAATCCGGTGAGAATGGCAAAAGCTTATGCATTTCTTTCCAGACTTGTTCAACAGGCCAGC
CATTACGCTCGTCATCAAAATCACTCGCATCAACCAAACCGTTATTCATTCGTGATTGCGCCTGAGCGAG
ACGAAATACGCGATCGCTGTTAAAAGGACAATTACAAACAGGAATCGAATGCAACCGGCGCAGGAACACT
GCCAGCGCATCAACAATATTTTCACCTGAATCAGGATATTCTTCTAATACCTGGAATGCTGTTTTCCCGG
GGATCGCAGTGGTGAGTAACCATGCATCATCAGGAGTACGGATAAAATGCTTGATGGTCGGAAGAGGCAT
AAATTCCGTCAGCCAGTTTAGTCTGACCATCTCATCTGTAACATCATTGGCAACGCTACCTTTGCCATGT
TTCAGAAACAACTCTGGCGCATCGGGCTTCCCATACAATCGATAGATTGTCGCACCTGATTGCCCGACAT
TATCGCGAGCCCATTTATACCCATATAAATCAGCATCCATGTTGGAATTTAATCGCGGCCTGGAGCAAGA
CGTTTCCCGTTGAATATGGCTCATAACACCCCTTGTATTACTGTTTATGTAAGCAGACAGTTTTATTGTT
CATGATGATATATTTTTATCTTGTGCAATGTACATCAGAGATTTTGAGACACAACCAATTATTGAAGGCC
TCCCTAACGGGGGGCCTTTTTTTGTTTCTGGACTCCCGCTTTTCGAGCCTAGCAAGGGTCCGGGTTCACC
GAAATCTATCTCATTTGCTAGTTATAAAATTATGAAATTTGCGTAAATTCTTCACTGAAGCTGTCACCGG
ATGTGCTTTCCGGTCTGATGAGTCCGTGAGGACGAAACAGCCTCTACAAATAATTTTGTTTAATACTAGA
GAAAGAGGGGAAATACTAGATGGTGAGCAAGGGCGAGGAGCTGTTCACCGGGGTGGTGCCCATCCTGGTC
GAGCTGGACGGCGACGTAAACGGCCACAAGTTCAGCGTGTCCGGCGAGGGCGAGGGCGATGCCACCTACG
GCAAGCTGACCCTGAAGTTCATCTGCACCACAGGCAAGCTGCCCGTGCCCTGGCCCACCCTCGTGACCAC
CTTCGGCTACGGCCTGCAATGCTTCGCCCGCTACCCCGACCACATGAAGCTGCACGACTTCTTCAAGTCC
GCCATGCCCGAAGGCTACGTCCAGGAGCGCACCATCTTCTTCAAGGACGACGGCAACTACAAGACCCGCG
CCGAGGTGAAGTTCGAGGGCGACACCCTGGTGAACCGCATCGAGCTGAAGGGCATCGACTTCAAGGAGGA
CGGCAACATCCTGGGGCACAAGCTGGAGTACAACTACAACAGCCACAACGTCTATATCATGGCCGACAAG
CAGAAGAACGGCATCAAGGTGAACTTCAAGATCCGCCACAACATCGAGGACGGCAGCGTGCAGCTCGCCG
ACCACTACCAGCAGAACACCCCAATCGGCGACGGCCCCGTGCTGCTGCCCGACAACCACTACCTTAGCTA
CCAGTCCGCCCTGAGCAAAGACCCCAACGAGAAGCGCGATCACATGGTCCTGCTGGAGTTCGTGACCGCC
GCCGGGATCACTCTCGGCATGGACGAGCTGTACAAGTAACTCGGTACCAAATTCCAGAAAAGAGGCCTCC
CGAAAGGGGGGCCTTTTTTCGTTTTGGTCCAATGGTCACCATATATCAAGTTTACGGCTAGCTCAGTCCT
AGGTACTATGCTAGCTACTAGAGAAAGAGGAGAAATACTAGATGGCTGAAGCGCAAAATGATCCCCTGCT
GCCGGGATACTCGTTTAATGCCCATCTGGTGGCGGGTTTAACGCCGATTGAGGCCAACGGTTATCTCGAT
TTTTTTATCGACCGACCGCTGGGAATGAAAGGTTATATTCTCAATCTCACCATTCGCGGTCAGGGGGTGG
TGAAAAATCAGGGACGAGAATTTGTTTGCCGACCGGGTGATATTTTGCTGTTCCCGCCAGGAGAGATTCA
TCACTACGGTCGTCATCCGGAGGCTCGCGAATGGTATCACCAGTGGGTTTACTTTCGTCCGCGCGCCTAC
TGGCATGAATGGCTTAACTGGCCGTCAATATTTGCCAATACGGGGTTCTTTCGCCCGGATGAAGCGCACC
AGCCGCATTTCAGCGACCTGTTTGGGCAAATCATTAACGCCGGGCAAGGGGAAGGGCGCTATTCGGAGCT
GCTGGCGATAAATCTGCTTGAGCAATTGTTACTGCGGCGCATGGAAGCGATTAACGAGTCGCTCCATCCA
CCGATGGATAATCGGGTACGCGAGGCTTGTCAGTACATCAGCGATCACCTGGCAGACAGCAATTTTGATA
TCGCCAGCGTCGCACAGCATGTTTGCTTGTCGCCGTCGCGTCTGTCACATCTTTTCCGCCAGCAGTTAGG
GATTAGCGTCTTAAGCTGGCGCGAGGACCAACGTATCAGCCAGGCGAAGCTGCTTTTGAGCACCACCCGG
ATGCCTATCGCCACCGTCGGTCGCAATGTTGGTTTTGACGATCAACTCTATTTCTCGCGGGTATTTAAAA
AATGCACCGGGGCCAGCCCGAGCGAGTTCCGTGCCGGTTAATAACCAATTATTGAAGGCCGCTAACGCGG
CCTTTTTTTGTTTCTGATCTCCCAATGGCGGCGCGCCATCGAATGGCGCAAAACCTTTCGCGGTATGGCA
TGATAGCGCCCGGAAGAGAGTCAATTCAGGGTGGTGAATATGAAACCAGTAACGTTATACGATGTCGCAG
AGTATGCCGGTGTCTCTTATCAGACCGTTTCCCGCGTGGTGAACCAGGCCAGCCACGTTTCTGCGAAAAC
GCGGGAAAAAGTGGAAGCGGCGATGGCGGAGCTGAATTACATTCCCAACCGCGTGGCACAACAACTGGCG
GGCAAACAGTCGTTGCTGATTGGCGTTGCCACCTCCAGTCTGGCCCTGCACGCGCCGTCGCAAATTGTCG
CGGCGATTAAATCTCGCGCCGATCAACTGGGTGCCAGCGTGGTGGTGTCGATGGTAGAACGAAGCGGCGT
CGAAGCCTGTAAAGCGGCGGTGCACAATCTTCTCGCGCAACGCGTCAGTGGGCTGATCATTAACTATCCG
CTGGATGACCAGGATGCCATTGCTGTGGAAGCTGCCTGCACTAATGTTCCGGCGTTATTTCTTGATGTCT
CTGACCAGACACCCATCAACAGTATTATTTTCTCCCATGAGGACGGTACGCGACTGGGCGTGGAGCATCT
GGTCGCATTGGGTCACCAGCAAATCGCGCTGTTAGCGGGCCCATTAAGTTCTGTCTCGGCGCGTCTGCGT
CTGGCTGGCTGGCATAAATATCTCACTCGCAATCAAATTCAGCCGATAGCGGAACGGGAAGGCGACTGGA
GTGCCATGTCCGGTTTTCAACAAACCATGCAAATGCTGAATGAGGGCATCGTTCCCACTGCGATGCTGGT
TGCCAACGATCAGATGGCGCTGGGCGCAATGCGCGCCATTACCGAGTCCGGGCTGCGCGTTGGTGCGGAT
ATCTCGGTAGTGGGATACGACGATACCGAAGATAGCTCATGTTATATCCCGCCGTTAACCACCATCAAAC
AGGATTTTCGCCTGCTGGGGCAAACCAGCGTGGACCGCTTGCTGCAACTCTCTCAGGGCCAGGCGGTGAA
GGGCAATCAGCTGTTGCCAGTCTCACTGGTGAAAAGAAAAACCACCCTGGCGCCCAATACGCAAACCGCC
TCTCCCCGCGCGTTGGCCGATTCATTAATGCAGCTGGCACGACAGGTTTCCCGACTGGAAAGCGGGCAGT
GACAATCCAGGAGGAAAAAAATGTCCAGATTAGATAAAAGTAAAGTGATTAACAGCGCATTAGAGCTGCT
TAATGAGGTCGGAATCGAAGGTTTAACAACCCGTAAACTCGCCCAGAAGCTAGGTGTAGAGCAGCCTACA
TTGTATTGGCATGTAAAAAATAAGCGGGCTTTGCTCGACGCCTTAGCCATTGAGATGTTAGATAGGCACC
ATACTCACTTTTGCCCTTTAGAAGGGGAAAGCTGGCAAGATTTTTTACGTAATAACGCTAAAAGTTTTAG
ATGTGCTTTACTAAGTCATCGCGATGGAGCAAAAGTACATTTAGGTACACGGCCTACAGAAAAACAGTAT
GAAACTCTCGAAAATCAATTAGCCTTTTTATGCCAACAAGGTTTTTCACTAGAGAATGCATTATATGCAC
TCAGCGCTGTGGGGCATTTTACTTTAGGTTGCGTATTGGAAGATCAAGAGCATCAAGTCGCTAAAGAAGA
AAGGGAAACACCTACTACTGATAGTATGCCGCCATTATTACGACAAGCTATCGAATTATTTGATCACCAA
GGTGCAGAGCCAGCCTTCTTATTCGGCCTTGAATTGATCATATGCGGATTAGAAAAACAACTTAAATGTG
AAAGTGGGTCCTAATCTAATTTAACAAAAGGTTTTCCAATTTATGGCCTTGGTTGACGGTTTTCTTGAGC
TGGAACGCTCAAGTGGAAAATTGGAGTGGAGCGCCATCCTGCAGAAGATGGCGAGCGACCTTGGATTCTC
GAAGATCCTGTTCGGCCTGTTGCCTAAGGACAGCCAGGACTACGAGAACGCCTTCATCGTCGGCAACTAC
CCGGCCGCCTGGCGCGAGCATTACGACCGGGCTGGCTACGCGCGGGTCGACCCGACGGTCAGTCACTGTA
CCCAGAGCGTACTGCCGATTTTCTGGGAACCGTCCATCTACCAGACGCGAAAGCAGCACGAGTTCTTCGA
GGAAGCCTCGGCCGCCGGCCTGGTGTATGGGCTGACCATGCCGCTGCATGGTGCTCGCGGCGAACTCGGC
GCGTTTTGGCTCAGCGTGGAAGCGGAAAACCGGGCCGAGGCCAACCGTTTCATGGAGTCGGTCCTGCCGA
CCCTGTGGATGCTCAAGGACTACGCACTGCAGAGCGGTGCCGGACTGGCCTTCGAACATCCGGTCAGCAA
ACCGGTGGTTCTGACCAGCCGGGAGAAGGAAGTGTTGCAGTGGTGCGCCATCGGCAAGACCAGTTGGGAG
ATATCGGTTATCTGCAACTGCTCGGAAGCCAATGTGAACTTCCATATGGGAAATATTCGGCGGAAGTTCG
GTGTGACCTCCCGCCGCGTAGCGGCCATTATGGCCGTTAATTTGGGTCTTATTACTCTCTGACCATAATT
GGTAACGAATCAGACAATTGACGGCTCGAGGGAGTAGCATAGGGTTTGCAGAATCCCTGCTTCGTCCATT
TGACAGGCACATTATGCATCGATGATAAGCTGTCAAACATGAGCAGATCCTCTACGCCGGACGCATCGTG
GCCGGCATCACCGGCGCCACAGGTGCGGTTGCTGGCGCCTATATCGCCGACATCACCGATGGGGAAGATC
GGGCTCGCCACTTCGGGCTCATGAGCAAATATTTTATCTGAGGTGCTTCCTCGCTCACTGACTCGCTGCA
CGAGGCAGACCTCAGCGCTAGCGGAGTGTATACTGGCTTACTATGTTGGCACTGATGAGGGTGTCAGTGA
AGTGCTTCATGTGGCAGGAGAAAAAAGGCTGCACCGGTGCGTCAGCAGAATATGTGATACAGGATATATT
CCGCTTCCTCGCTCACTGACTCGCTACGCTCGGTCGTTCGACTGCGGCGAGCGGAAATGGCTTACGAACG
GGGCGGAGATTTCCCGGAAGATGCCAGGAAGATACTTAACAGGGAAGTGAGAGGGCCGCGGCAAAGCCGT
TTTTCCATAGGCTCCGCCCCCCTGACAAGCATCACGAAATCTGACGCTCAAATCAGTGGTGGCGAAACCC
GACAGGACTATAAAGATACCAGGCGTTTCCCCCTGGCGGCTCCCTCGTGCGCTCTCCTGTTCCTGCCTTT
CGGTTTACCGGTGTCATTCCGCTGTTATGGCCGCGTTTGTCTCATTCCACGCCTGACACTCAGTTCCGGG
TAGGCAGTTCGCTCCAAGCTGGACTGT
Features (pLannotate 1.2.2; 15 found; start..end, strand, type, name):
    399..1214    -  CDS            KanR: aminoglycoside phosphotransferase; aph(3')-Ia; confers resistance to kanamycin in bacteria or G418 (Geneticin®) in eukaryotes
   1461..1510    +  misc_RNA       sTRSV HHRz: hammerhead ribozyme from the tobacco ringspot virus satellite RNA (Khvorova et al., 2003)
   1560..2279    +  CDS            EYFP: enhanced YFP mammalian codon-optimized
   2367..2385    +  promoter       J23119(SpeI) promoter (fragment): bacterial promoter (Registry of Standard Biological Parts BBa J23119) modified to end with an SpeI site
   2422..3259    +  CDS            araC (fragment): L-arabinose regulatory protein; araC
   3326..3399    +  promoter       lacI promoter (fragment): lacI
   3400..4479    +  CDS            lacI: LACI_ECOLI - Experimental evidence at protein level: Swiss-Prot protein existence level 1. Repressor of the lactose operon. Binds allolactose as an inducer. From Escherichia coli (strain K12).
   4501..5121    +  CDS            tetR: TETR2_ECOLX - Experimental evidence at protein level: Swiss-Prot protein existence level 1. TetR is the repressor of the tetracycline resistance element; its N-terminal region forms a helix-turn-helix structure and binds DNA. Binding of tetracycline to TetR reduces the repressor affinity for the tetracycline resistance gene (tetA) promoter operator sites. From Escherichia coli.
   5153..5869    +  CDS            lasR: LASR_PSEAE - Experimental evidence at protein level: Swiss-Prot protein existence level 1. Transcriptional activator of elastase structural gene (LasB). Binds to the PAI autoinducer. From Pseudomonas aeruginosa (strain ATCC 15692 / DSM 22644 / CIP 104116 / JCM 14847 / LMG 12228 / 1C / PRS 101 / PAO1).
   5968..5986    -  promoter       tet promoter (fragment): E. coli promoter for tetracycline efflux protein gene
   5996..6116    +  CDS            TcR (fragment): tetracycline efflux protein; tet; confers resistance to tetracycline
   6135..6157    -  rep_origin     RSF ori (fragment): Plasmids containing the RSF 1030 origin of replication can be propagated in E. coli cells that contain additional plasmids with compatible origins.
   6174..6200    +  misc_feature   bom (fragment): basis of mobility region from pBR322
   6299..6354    -  rep_origin     RSF ori (fragment): Plasmids containing the RSF 1030 origin of replication can be propagated in E. coli cells that contain additional plasmids with compatible origins.
   6442..310     -  rep_origin     p15A ori (across the origin): Plasmids containing the medium-copy-number p15A origin of replication can be propagated in E. coli cells that contain a second plasmid with the ColE1 origin.
