[The description below was written by a language model from this plasmid's Addgene catalogue record and pLannotate feature annotations shown in this document.]
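Description:
pMZ103-rbs1-m8 is a bacterial synthetic-biology plasmid built on the pAN871 backbone that functions as a whole-cell biosensor for acyl-homoserine lactone quorum-sensing signals. It is propagated in E. coli using a p15A origin of replication (catalogued as low copy, and compatible with ColE1-type plasmids) and is selected with kanamycin through an aph(3')-Ia resistance gene. The sequenced plasmid is about 6.7 kb. A few short annotated fragments near the origin (tet promoter, TcR, RSF ori, bom) appear to be partial matches to backbone remnants, not functional elements.

The sensing module is the Pseudomonas aeruginosa transcriptional activator LasR, carrying the L128F and S129W substitutions. It was inserted directly downstream of tetR, so it is expressed as part of an operon rather than from its own promoter; the feature table shows lacI, tetR and lasR in the same orientation behind a lacI promoter fragment. An araC fragment preceded by a J23119-type constitutive promoter fragment is also present. The output module is eYFP under the LasR-responsive PLas promoter, with an sTRSV hammerhead ribozyme upstream of the coding sequence, a part commonly used as an insulator that cleaves the 5' untranslated region to make expression less dependent on promoter context. When LasR binds its ligand, it activates PLas and produces fluorescence.

According to the record, this variant has decreased specificity for the native ligand 3OC12-HSL and improved specificity for 3OHC14-HSL. It comes from work mapping the LasR sequence-function landscape to find sensors with better signal discrimination. The "rbs1" in the name presumably denotes a ribosome binding site variant, though the record does not define it.
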