Addgene plasmid #204470: pMZ103-rbs1-m8
Purpose: This is a biosensor with decreased specificity to 3OC12-HSL and improved specificity to 3OHC14-HSL, containing LasR L128F-S129W mutation.
Depositing lab: Lauren Andrews. Depositing organization: University of Massachusetts, Amherst. Publication: Identifying LasR Quorum Sensors with Improved Signal Specificity by Mapping the Sequence-Function Landscape. Zeng M, Sarker B, Rondthaler SN, Vu V, Andrews LB. ACS Synth Biol. 2024 Feb 16;13(2):568-589. doi: 10.1021/acssynbio.3c00543. Epub 2024 Jan 11. PubMed 38206199.
Backbone
  Vector backbone: pAN871
  Backbone size w/o insert (bp): 5455
  Modifications to backbone: Insert lasR gene after tetR gene
  Vector type: Synthetic Biology
Growth in bacteria
  Bacterial resistance: Kanamycin, 50 μg/mL
  Growth temperature: 37°C
  Growth strain: DH5alpha
  Copy number: Low Copy
Gene/Insert 1
  Gene/Insert name: quorum sensing regulator LasR
  Insert size (bp): 720
  Mutation: LasR L128F-S129W mutation
  Entrez Gene: lasR (a.k.a. PA1430)
  Promoter: In an operon
  Cloning method: Restriction Enzyme; 5′ cloning site BsaI (destroyed during cloning); 3′ cloning site BsaI (destroyed during cloning)
  Sequencing primers: 5′ CAGAGCCAGCCTTCTTATTCG; 3′ CCTGTCAAATGGACGAAGCAG
Gene/Insert 2
  Gene/Insert name: eYFP
  Insert size (bp): 720
  Promoter: PLas
  Cloning method: Restriction Enzyme; 5′ cloning site BbsI (destroyed during cloning); 3′ cloning site BbsI (destroyed during cloning)
  Sequencing primers: 5′ TGGCTCATAACACCCCTTG
Terms and licenses: Academic/Nonprofit Terms; Industry Terms: Not Available to Industry
How to cite: pMZ103-rbs1-m8 was a gift from Lauren Andrews (Addgene plasmid # 204470 ; http://n2t.net/addgene:204470 ; RRID:Addgene_204470)
